>Addgene plasmid #110117 | Hy_pMT dati MCS circfirefly_1100 | depositor full sequence | sequence record 207163 | Hy_pMT dati MCS circfirefly_1100 sequence 9477 bps
AAAAGGCCGCGTTGCTGGCGTTTTTCCATAGGCTCCGCCCCCCTGACGAGCATCACAAAAATCGACGCTC
AAGTCAGAGGTGGCGAAACCCGACAGGACTATAAAGATACCAGGCGTTTCCCCCTGGAAGCTCCCTCGTG
CGCTCTCCTGTTCCGACCCTGCCGCTTACCGGATACCTGTCCGCCTTTCTCCCTTCGGGAAGCGTGGCGC
TTTCTCATAGCTCACGCTGTAGGTATCTCAGTTCGGTGTAGGTCGTTCGCTCCAAGCTGGGCTGTGTGCA
CGAACCCCCCGTTCAGCCCGACCGCTGCGCCTTATCCGGTAACTATCGTCTTGAGTCCAACCCGGTAAGA
CACGACTTATCGCCACTGGCAGCAGCCACTGGTAACAGGATTAGCAGAGCGAGGTATGTAGGCGGTGCTA
CAGAGTTCTTGAAGTGGTGGCCTAACTACGGCTACACTAGAAGGACAGTATTTGGTATCTGCGCTCTGCT
GAAGCCAGTTACCTTCGGAAAAAGAGTTGGTAGCTCTTGATCCGGCAAACAAACCACCGCTGGTAGCGGT
GGTTTTTTTGTTTGCAAGCAGCAGATTACGCGCAGAAAAAAAGGATCTCAAGAAGATCCTTTGATCTTTT
CTACGGGGTCTGACGCTCAGTGGAACGAAAACTCACGTTAAGGGATTTTGGTCATGAGATTATCAAAAAG
GATCTTCACCTAGATCCTTTTAAATTAAAAATGAAGTTTTAAATCAATCTAAAGTATATATGAGTAAACT
TGGTCTGACAGTTACCAATGCTTAATCAGTGAGGCACCTATCTCAGCGATCTGTCTATTTCGTTCATCCA
TAGTTGCCTGACTCCCCGTCGTGTAGATAACTACGATACGGGAGGGCTTACCATCTGGCCCCAGTGCTGC
AATGATACCGCGAGACCCACGCTCACCGGCTCCAGATTTATCAGCAATAAACCAGCCAGCCGGAAGGGCC
GAGCGCAGAAGTGGTCCTGCAACTTTATCCGCCTCCATCCAGTCTATTAATTGTTGCCGGGAAGCTAGAG
TAAGTAGTTCGCCAGTTAATAGTTTGCGCAACGTTGTTGCCATTGCTGCAGGCATCGTGGTGTCACGCTC
GTCGTTTGGTATGGCTTCATTCAGCTCCGGTTCCCAACGATCAAGGCGAGTTACATGATCCCCCATGTTG
TGCAAAAAAGCGGTTAGCTCCTTCGGTCCTCCGATCGTTGTCAGAAGTAAGTTGGCCGCAGTGTTATCAC
TCATGGTTATGGCAGCACTGCATAATTCTCTTACTGTCATGCCATCCGTAAGATGCTTTTCTGTGACTGG
TGAGTACTCAACCAAGTCATTCTGAGAATAGTGTATGCGGCGACCGAGTTGCTCTTGCCCGGCGTCAACA
CGGGATAATACCGCGCCACATAGCAGAACTTTAAAAGTGCTCATCATTGGAAAACGTTCTTCGGGGCGAA
AACTCTCAAGGATCTTACCGCTGTTGAGATCCAGTTCGATGTAACCCACTCGTGCACCCAACTGATCTTC
AGCATCTTTTACTTTCACCAGCGTTTCTGGGTGAGCAAAAACAGGAAGGCAAAATGCCGCAAAAAAGGGA
ATAAGGGCGACACGGAAATGTTGAATACTCATACTCTTCCTTTTTCAATATTATTGAAGCATTTATCAGG
GTTATTGTCTCATGAGCGGATACATATTTGAATGTATTTAGAAAAATAAACAAATAGGGGTTCCGCGCAC
ATTTCCCCGAAAAGTGCCACCTGACGTCTAAGAAACCATTATTATCATGACATTAACCTATAAAAATAGG
CGTATCACGAGGCCCTTTCGTCTTCAAGAATTCACATTTGTACGAATTTTTTTTTTATCAAAAGTTCGAG
TTTTTCACCAATTTCCTCATCAACCGAGCAAGGCAAACGGCTTTGAATAATATGGTGTTATATATACATA
TATCAAATCGCTGCTGACTGCGTGATTGATGGCCCCAAGATTACATATTATCGAATCAGGATTCAGAAGG
AGATCAATGTCAAATGCGGACAGGAACATGAAAGACGCCTGTTATGCGCAATTAAAAATTTGGGTTTAAT
TGCTGTGGAAACTGTTGTTGGCGGCATCTTAAGTTCCTGTTTAACAACATCAACTACTTATGTACGTAGA
AGCGTTTAAGCCATTTGCATACAGATGAGAACTGGCTTTTGTGCTAATCAGTCAAGATGACTCCGATGAT
GATGACTCATTACCTGACCAGTTTTCGCTGCTTTCTTTTCAACAACTACTTGTATATGTATTGTATCCAA
TAGCAATACATTGAATTTCCATGGTCTAGTCACGTATTATCATTTAATTGACACCAAGTCGTGTTATTGT
TGAGCTATCGAGTTCAGCTCAAACATTTCTTATTCCCATGAATAAGCCGGCAAAAATATGCAATCTATGA
AAGTTAATATAAGCAAACCTTACTTTGACTCAATACCAATGCACTTTGTGTCGATAGGTTCACGCAATTG
AGGCGATTATTCCGATAACCCAAGCGATTGACTGTTCCCGTTTCGATTCCAATTGAAATTTGGAAATGTA
CAATAGTTTTGCTATATGCTGTCAAGTACGCTCTTATCTTCTCTGGGTTTTCTTCAGAGTTTCGAAACGC
TTCTTCTTTTTTTTGTTTTTTTTTTTTTGGAATCTCGTATTTTGGAAGGGGCTCCCCTCTGGAATTTGTT
ACACTGTCGTTATCATTGCGAACAAGCGGCCCGAAGCTATCAGCGACTTTAACATTTACAATGCACTTTT
TTACGACCAATTAAATGTACATTTTCCTTTCTTCGCCCGTTGATAAGCGAACGCGATGTGGCGCAGGCAA
TGTGTTGCTCTTGCGACACAAACGCAATCAAAATGGATTCAATTTCGCTTTTTCCCAGTGAAACGAAGAA
CGAACCGACCATCATGATATGCTCCTCTGCATGTTGCGTATTGAATCAATGACAATTTCAATTAAGCCGC
CCGTTCGTCATGCGTTTTCGTGCGCTTCGAAATGCTGATAACGCTGCTGTCCTCCAACTGCTTTGCATGT
GGACACAATTCCATTTATTTAATTCTTTTATTTGGATCGGTTAAATTAAAAAGCGCCTTGTTACGCATTT
AACGTTGTTTCCGGTGCGTGGTGGTTTCATGCTTCTGGGAACGGCAAATGGGTTTAGGATTGGGAACCCC
TCATCATCTGTTGGAATATACTATTCAACCTACAAAAGTAACGTTAAACAACACTACTTTATATTTGATA
TGAATGGCCACACCTTTTATGCCATAAAACATATTGTAAGAGAATACCACTCTTTTTATTCCTTCTTTCC
TTCTTGTACGTTTTTTGCTGTAAGTAGGTCGTGGTGCTGGTGTTGCAGTTGAAATAACTTAAAATATAAA
TCATAAAACTCAAACATAAACTTGACTATTTATTTATTTATTAAGAAAGGAAATATAAATTATAAATTAC
AACAGGTTATGGACCTGCAGCCAAGCTTGGCGCTCGTCCGGGGGCAATGAGATATGAAAAAGCCTGAACT
CACCGCGACGTCTGTCGAGAAGTTTCTGATCGAAAAGTTCGACAGCGTCTCCGACCTGATGCAGCTCTCG
GAGGGCGAAGAATCTCGTGCTTTCAGCTTCGATGTAGGAGGGCGTGGATATGTCCTGCGGGTAAATAGCT
GCGCCGATGGTTTCTACAAAGATCGTTATGTTTATCGGCACTTTGCATCGGCCGCGCTCCCGATTCCGGA
AGTGCTTGACATTGGGGAATTCAGCGAGAGCCTGACCTATTGCATCTCCCGCCGTGCACAGGGTGTCACG
TTGCAAGACCTGCCTGAAACCGAACTGCCCGCTGTTCTGCAGCCGGTCGCGGAGGCCATGGATGCGATCG
CTGCGGCCGATCTTAGCCAGACGAGCGGGTTCGGCCCATTCGGACCGCAAGGAATCGGTCAATACACTAC
ATGGCGTGATTTCATATGCGCGATTGCTGATCCCCATGTGTATCACTGGCAAACTGTGATGGACGACACC
GTCAGTGCGTCCGTCGCGCAGGCTCTCGATGAGCTGATGCTTTGGGCCGAGGACTGCCCCGAAGTCCGGC
ACCTCGTGCACGCGGATTTCGGCTCCAACAATGTCCTGACGGACAATGGCCGCATAACAGCGGTCATTGA
CTGGAGCGAGGCGATGTTCGGGGATTCCCAATACGAGGTCGCCAACATCTTCTTCTGGAGGCCGTGGTTG
GCTTGTATGGAGCAGCAGACGCGCTACTTCGAGCGGAGGCATCCGGAGCTTGCAGGATCGCCGCGGCTCC
GGGCGTATATGCTCCGCATTGGTCTTGACCAACTCTATCAGAGCTTGGTTGACGGCAATTTCGATGATGC
AGCTTGGGCGCAGGGTCGATGCGACGCAATCGTCCGATCCGGAGCCGGGACTGTCGGGCGTACACAAATC
GCCCGCAGAAGCGCGGCCGTCTGGACCGATGGCTGTGTAGAAGTACTCGCCGATAGTGGAAACCGACGCC
CCAGCACTCGTCCGAGGGCAAAGGAATAGAGTAGATGCCGACCGAACAAGAGCTGATTTCGAGAACGCCT
CAGCCAGCAACTCGCGCGAGCCTAGCAAGGCAAATGCGAGAGAACGGCCTTACGCTTGGTGGCACAGTTC
TCGTCCACAGTTCGCTAAGCTCGCTCGGCTGGGTCGCGGGAGGGCCGGTCGCAGTGATTCAGGCCCTTCT
GGATTGTGTTGGTCCCCAGGGCACGATTGTCATGCCCACGCACTCGGGTGATCTGACTGATCCCGCAGAT
TGGAGATCGCCGCCCGTGCCTGCCGATTGGGTGCAGATCTTTGTGAAGGAACCTTACTTCTGTGGTGTGA
CATAATTGGACAAACTACCTACAGAGATTTAAAGCTCTAAGGTAAATATAAAATTTTTAAGTGTATAATG
TGTTAAACTACTGATTCTAATTGTTTGTGTATTTTAGATTCCAACCTATGGAACTGATGAATGGGAGCAG
TGGTGGAATGCCTTTAATGAGGAAAACCTGTTTTGCTCAGAAGAAATGCCATCTAGTGATGATGAGGCTA
CTGCTGACTCTCAACATTCTACTCCTCCAAAAAAGAAGAGAAAGGTAGAAGACCCCAAGGACTTTCCTTC
AGAATTGCTAAGTTTTTTGAGTCATGCTGTGTTTAGTAATAGAACTCTTGCTTGCTTTGCTATTTACACC
ACAAAGGAAAAAGCTGCACTGCTATACAAGAAAATTATGGAAAAATATTCTGTAACCTTTATAAGTAGGC
ATAACAGTTATAATCATAACATACTGTTTTTTCTTACTCCACACAGGCATAGAGTGTCTGCTATTAATAA
CTATGCTCAAAAATTGTGTACCTTTAGCTTTTTAATTTGTAAAGGGGTTAATAAGGAATATTTGATGTAT
AGTGCCTTGACTAGAGATCATAATCAGCCATACCACATTTGTAGAGGTTTTACTTGCTTTAAAAAACCTC
CCACACCTCCCCCTGAACCTGAAACATAAAATGAATGCAATTGTTGTTGTTAACTTGTTTATTGCAGCTT
ATAATGGTTACAAATAAAGCAATAGCATCACAAATTTCACAAATAAAGCATTTTTTTCACTGCATTCTAG
TTGTGGTTTGTCCAAACTCATCAATGTATCTTATCATGTCTGGATCAATTCGTTGCAGGACAGGATGTGG
TGCCCGATGTGACTAGCTCTTTGCTGCAGGCCGTCCTATCCTCTGGTTCCGATAAGAGACCCAGAACTCC
GGCCCCCCACCGCCCACCGCCACCCCCATACATATGTGGTACGCAAGTAAGAGTGCCTGCGCATGCCCCA
TGTGCCCCACCAAGAGCTTTGCATCCCATACAAGTCCCCAAAGTGGAGAACCGAACCAATTCTTCGCGGG
CAGAACAAAAGCTTCTGCACACGTCTCCACTCGAATTTGGAGCCGGCCGGCGTGTGCAAAAGAGGTGAAT
CGAACGAAAGACCCGTGTGTAAAGCCGCGTTTCCAAAATGTATAAAACCGAGAGCATCTGGCCAATGTGC
ATCAGTTGTGGTCAGCAGCAAAATCAAGTGAATCATCTCAGTGCAACTAAAGGGGGGATCTCGAGCCTCT
GCCATGACTATCGTAGAGTAAAAAGGGTTAAGCATTTCCGACCATATAAAGTATAAATACTCTTGATCAG
AATCAATAGCCGAGTCGAACTGGCCATGTCCGCCTCAACCTATGAGGATTGAAACAAGCATTCATTCTGA
ATACATAGACGCAGCGCAAGTTTGTTGACTCATATTGTCACACTCACTCTAACGCCCACAAAGCGCCTTA
ACCTGCCACGGACACCTTTTTGAAATTCGAAATATTTCGTTATCTTTTCATATTTTTATTAGTTTTGTAA
ATTTATATCGAGTTGCAAAAAAAACTATTCCACGCCAACTATAACTCCCACAAACCGCCCAAAAATGCCA
CACCCACTCTTTTAAGAAATGATTCAATTTTGTTGGATTAAATAAGTCGTTTTCCTTATTTCAATCTATA
TGCCGAAAACATATTGACCACGCCCACTCTGACCCCTAAAACCGCCCAATTTTAAAAATTCAAAAAACCC
TTTTACGCTTAACAACTTTTTTTGTTTTACAGGCAGGTACCATGGAAGATGCCAAAAACATTAAGAAGGG
CCCAGCGCCATTCTACCCACTCGAAGACGGGACCGCCGGCGAGCAGCTGCACAAAGCCATGAAGCGCTAC
GCCCTGGTGCCCGGCACCATCGCCTTTACCGACGCACATATCGAGGTGGACATTACCTACGCCGAGTACT
TCGAGATGAGCGTTCGGCTGGCAGAAGCTATGAAGCGCTATGGGCTGAATACAAACCATCGGATCGTGGT
GTGCAGCGAGAATAGCTTGCAGTTCTTCATGCCCGTGTTGGGTGCCCTGTTCATCGGTGTGGCTGTGGCC
CCAGCTAACGACATCTACAACGAGCGCGAGCTGCTGAACAGCATGGGCATCAGCCAGCCCACCGTCGTAT
TCGTGAGCAAGAAAGGGCTGCAAAAGATCCTCAACGTGCAAAAGAAGCTACCGATCATACAAAAGATCAT
CATCATGGATAGCAAGACCGACTACCAGGGCTTCCAAAGCATGTACACCTTCGTGACTTCCCATTTGCCA
CCCGGCTTCAACGAGTACGACTTCGTGCCCGAGAGCTTCGACCGGGACAAAACCATCGCCCTGATCATGA
ACAGTAGTGGCAGTACCGGATTGCCCAAGGGCGTAGCCCTACCGCACCGCACCGCTTGTGTCCGATTCAG
TCATGCCCGCGACCCCATCTTCGGCAACCAGATCATCCCCGACACCGCTATCCTCAGCGTGGTGCCATTT
CACCACGGCTTCGGCATGTTCACCACGCTGGGCTACTTGATCTGCGGCTTTCGGGTCGTGCTCATGTACC
GCTTCGAGGAGGAGCTATTCTTGCGCAGCTTGCAAGACTATAAGATTCAATCTGCCCTGCTGGTGCCCAC
ACTATTTAGCTTCTTCGCTAAGAGCACTCTCATCGACAAGTACGACCTAAGCAACTTGCACGAGATCGCC
AGCGGCGGGGCGCCGCTCAGCAAGGAGGTAGGTGAGGCCGTGGCCAAACGCTTCCACCTACCAGGCATCC
GCCAGGGCTACGGCCTGACAGAAACAACCAGCGCCATTCTGATCACCCCCGAAGGGGACGACAAGCCCCC
GGGGAGCTCCAGGTATTGTTTTGAAGATTTTTCTGCTTATCTATATACTTTAAAGGGAACCTGGTAATCG
AATATTCGATGCAGTCCAAACAAGAGTAGTAAAAAATCAACAGAGAACGCTATTCGAGTTTTTAGACTAG
ACTATATGTACACCCGATATTTAGCTGTTACGAGCGCAACAATGAACTTTCAAAATTGTGTGACTGTTTT
GGACGTTTTGCAGGTGTAAGTAGGGGCGTGGCCAAAGTGTTTTTGGTATGTCAATAAAAATTGGCAAGAC
AATGAAAACGAAGATTAATCAAAACATTTTTTGTGGGGGCGTGGCAAACAGTTTTTTGGCAAATCGATTT
TATTTTATCGATGAAATAATATGAATACATTTTGCAAGAGCGTGGGAGTGGCAGTTCTGGACGCTTTGTG
GGCGTTAGAGGATGCGTAGCAACAAACTTGCGCTGCGATCTATGCTTAATCTCAACTTTCTAGCTTTTAG
TTAGATAGTTTCTGAAATCTCGACGTTCATACAGACGGATATGGCCAGTTCGACTCGTCTTTTGATGCTA
ATCAAGAATATATGTAGTTTATATGGTCGGAAACGCTTCCTTCTACCTGTTACATACCTTTAAACAAATC
TAGTATACACTTTCCCTCTACGAGTAATGGGTATGAAAACAAAAATCAACACGCATCAACGCATTTTGGA
AAGTTGAAGGCGTGATAGTGCGGCCGCAACTTGTTTATTGCAGCTTATAATGGTTACAAATAAAGCAATA
GCATCACAAATTTCACAAATAAAGCATTTTTTTCACTGCATTCTAGTTGTGGTTTGTCCAAACTCATCAA
TGTATCTTAACTAGTGGATCCACTAGGGGCCGCCGACGCGAGGCTGGATGGCCTTCCCCATTATGATTCT
TCTCGCTTCCGGCGGCATCGGGATGCCCGCGTTGCAGGCCATGCTGTCCAGGCAGGTAGATGACGACCAT
CAGGGACAGCTTCAAGGATCGCTCGCGGCTCTTACCAGCCTAACTTCGATCATTGGACCGCTGATCGTCA
CGGCGATTTATGCCGCCTCGGCGAGCACATGGAACGGGTTGGCATGGATTGTAGGCGCCGCCCTATACCT
TGTCTGCCTCCCCGCGTTGCGTCGCGGTGCATGGAGCCGGGCCACCTCGACCTGAATGGAAGCCGGCGGC
ACCTCGCTAACGGATTCACCACTCCAAGAATTGGAGCCAATCAATTCTTGCGGAGAACTGTGAATGCGCA
AACCAACCCTTGGCAGAACATATCCATCGCGTCCGCCATCTCCAGCAGCCGCACGCGGCGCATCTCGGGC
AGCGTTGGGTCCTGGCCACGGGTGCGCATGATCGTGCTCCTGTCGTTGAGGACCCGGCTAGGCTGGCGGG
GTTGCCTTACTGGTTAGCAGAATGAATCACCGATACGCGAGCGAACGTGAAGCGACTGCTGCTGCAAAAC
GTCTGCGACCTGAGCAACAACATGAATGGTCTTCGGTTTCCGTGTTTCGTAAAGTCTGGAAACGCGGAAG
TCAGCGCTCTTCCGCTTCCTCGCTCACTGACTCGCTGCGCTCGGTCGTTCGGCTGCGGCGAGCGGTATCA
GCTCACTCAAAGGCGGTAATACGGTTATCCACAGAATCAGGGGATAACGCAGGAAAGAACATGTGAGCAA
AAGGCCAGCAAAAGGCCAGGAACCGTA
Features (pLannotate 1.2.2; 17 found; start..end, strand, type, name):
     23..611     -  rep_origin     ori: high-copy-number ColE1/pMB1/pBR322/pUC origin of replication
    782..1642    -  CDS            AmpR: β-lactamase; bla; confers resistance to ampicillin, carbenicillin, and related antibiotics
   1643..1747    -  promoter       AmpR promoter: bla
   3229..3508    +  promoter       copia promoter: strong promoter from the Drosophila transposable element copia (Sinclair et al., 1986)
   3554..4579    +  CDS            HygR: aminoglycoside phosphotransferase from E. coli; aph(4)-Ia; confers resistance to hygromycin
   4597..4869    +  CDS            yokD (fragment): YOKD_BACSU - Experimental evidence at protein level: Swiss-Prot protein existence level 1. May contribute to antibiotic resistance. From Bacillus subtilis (strain 168).
   4866..4940    +  CDS            small t antigen (fragment): SV40 (simian virus 40) small t antigen
   4942..5007    +  intron         small t intron: SV40 (simian virus 40) small t antigen intron
   5137..5157    +  CDS            SV40 NLS: nuclear localization signal of SV40 (simian virus 40) large T antigen
   5476..5559    +  CDS            large T antigen (fragment): large T antigen from SV40 (simian virus 40)
   5582..5716    +  polyA_signal   SV40 poly(A) signal: SV40 polyadenylation signal
   5717..6143    +  promoter       MT promoter: Drosophila metallothionein promoter
   6692..7767    +  CDS            luciferase (fragment): firefly luciferase synthetic luc2 version of the luciferase gene
   8498..8619    +  polyA_signal   SV40 poly(A) signal: SV40 polyadenylation signal
   8644..8945    +  CDS            TcR (fragment): tetracycline efflux protein; tet; confers resistance to tetracycline
   9187..9315    -  CDS            YPB1_ECOLX (fragment): Protein predicted: Swiss-Prot protein existence level 4. From Escherichia coli.
   9319..9452    -  rep_origin     RSF ori (fragment): Plasmids containing the RSF 1030 origin of replication can be propagated in E. coli cells that contain additional plasmids with compatible origins.
