>Addgene plasmid #110117 | Hy_pMT dati MCS circfirefly_1100 | addgene full sequence | sequence record 211019 | Addgene NGS Result
AATTCGTTGCAGGACAGGATGTGGTGCCCGATGTGACTAGCTCTTTGCTGCAGGCCGTCCTATCCTCTGG
TTCCGATAAGAGACCCAGAACTCCGGCCCCCCACCGCCCACCGCCACCCCCATACATATGTGGTACGCAA
GTAAGAGTGCCTGCGCATGCCCCATGTGCCCCACCAAGAGCTTTGCATCCCATACAAGTCCCCAAAGTGG
AGAACCGAACCAATTCTTCGCGGGCAGAACAAAAGCTTCTGCACACGTCTCCACTCGAATTTGGAGCCGG
CCGGCGTGTGCAAAAGAGGTGAATCGAACGAAAGACCCGTGTGTAAAGCCGCGTTTCCAAAATGTATAAA
ACCGAGAGCATCTGGCCAATGTGCATCAGTTGTGGTCAGCAGCAAAATCAAGTGAATCATCTCAGTGCAA
CTAAAGGGGGGATCTCGAGCCTCTGCCATGACTATCGTAGAGTAAAAAGGGTTAAGCATTTCCGACCATA
TAAAGTATAAATACTCTTGATCAGAATCAATAGCCGAGTCGAACTGGCCATGTCCGCCTCAACCTATGAG
GATTGAAACAAGCATTCATTCTGAATACATAGACGCAGCGCAAGTTTGTTGACTCATATTGTCACACTCA
CTCTAACGCCCACAAAGCGCCTTAACCTGCCACGGACACCTTTTTGAAATTCGAAATATTTCGTTATCTT
TTCATATTTTTATTAGTTTTGTAAATTTATATCGAGTTGCAAAAAAAACTATTCCACGCCAACTATAACT
CCCACAAACCGCCCAAAAATGCCACACCCACTCTTTTAAGAAATGATTCAATTTTGTTGGATTAAATAAG
TCGTTTTCCTTATTTCAATCTATATGCCGAAAACATATTGACCACGCCCACTCTGACCCCTAAAACCGCC
CAATTTTAAAAATTCAAAAAACCCTTTTACGCTTAACAACTTTTTTTGTTTTACAGGCAGGTACCATGGA
AGATGCCAAAAACATTAAGAAGGGCCCAGCGCCATTCTACCCACTCGAAGACGGGACCGCCGGCGAGCAG
CTGCACAAAGCCATGAAGCGCTACGCCCTGGTGCCCGGCACCATCGCCTTTACCGACGCACATATCGAGG
TGGACATTACCTACGCCGAGTACTTCGAGATGAGCGTTCGGCTGGCAGAAGCTATGAAGCGCTATGGGCT
GAATACAAACCATCGGATCGTGGTGTGCAGCGAGAATAGCTTGCAGTTCTTCATGCCCGTGTTGGGTGCC
CTGTTCATCGGTGTGGCTGTGGCCCCAGCTAACGACATCTACAACGAGCGCGAGCTGCTGAACAGCATGG
GCATCAGCCAGCCCACCGTCGTATTCGTGAGCAAGAAAGGGCTGCAAAAGATCCTCAACGTGCAAAAGAA
GCTACCGATCATACAAAAGATCATCATCATGGATAGCAAGACCGACTACCAGGGCTTCCAAAGCATGTAC
ACCTTCGTGACTTCCCATTTGCCACCCGGCTTCAACGAGTACGACTTCGTGCCCGAGAGCTTCGACCGGG
ACAAAACCATCGCCCTGATCATGAACAGTAGTGGCAGTACCGGATTGCCCAAGGGCGTAGCCCTACCGCA
CCGCACCGCTTGTGTCCGATTCAGTCATGCCCGCGACCCCATCTTCGGCAACCAGATCATCCCCGACACC
GCTATCCTCAGCGTGGTGCCATTTCACCACGGCTTCGGCATGTTCACCACGCTGGGCTACTTGATCTGCG
GCTTTCGGGTCGTGCTCATGTACCGCTTCGAGGAGGAGCTATTCTTGCGCAGCTTGCAAGACTATAAGAT
TCAATCTGCCCTGCTGGTGCCCACACTATTTAGCTTCTTCGCTAAGAGCACTCTCATCGACAAGTACGAC
CTAAGCAACTTGCACGAGATCGCCAGCGGCGGGGCGCCGCTCAGCAAGGAGGTAGGTGAGGCCGTGGCCA
AACGCTTCCACCTACCAGGCATCCGCCAGGGCTACGGCCTGACAGAAACAACCAGCGCCATTCTGATCAC
CCCCGAAGGGGACGACAAGCCCCCGGGGAGCTCCAGGTATTGTTTTGAAGATTTTTCTGCTTATCTATAT
ACTTTAAAGGGAACCTGGTAATCGAATATTCGATGCAGTCCAAACAAGAGTAGTAAAAAATCAACAGAGA
ACGCTATTCGAGTTTTTAGACTAGACTATATGTACACCCGATATTTAGCTGTTACGAGCGCAACAATGAA
CTTTCAAAATTGTGTGACTGTTTTGGACGTTTTGCAGGTGTAAGTAGGGGCGTGGCCAAAGTGTTTTTGG
TATGTCAATAAAAATTGGCAAGACAATGAAAACGAAGATTAATCAAAACATTTTTTGTGGGGGCGTGGCA
AACAGTTTTTTGGCAAATCGATTTTATTTTATCGATGAAATAATATGAATACATTTTGCAAGAGCGTGGG
AGTGGCAGTTCTGGACGCTTTGTGGGCGTTAGAGGATGCGTAGCAACAAACTTGCGCTGCGATCTATGCT
TAATCTCAACTTTCTAGCTTTTAGTTAGATAGTTTCTGAAATCTCGACGTTCATACAGGCGGATATGGCC
AGTTCGACTCGTCTTTTGATGCTAATCAAGAATATATGTAGTTTATATGGTCGGAAACGCTTCCTTCTAC
CTGTTACATACCTTTAAACAAATCTAATATACGCTTTCCCTCTACGAGTAATGGGTATGAAAACAAAAAT
CAACACGCATCAACGCATTTTGGAAAGTTGAAGGCGTGATAGTGCGGCCGCAACTTGTTTATTGCAGCTT
ATAATGGTTACAAATAAAGCAATAGCATCACAAATTTCACAAATAAAGCATTTTTTTCACTGCATTCTAG
TTGTGGTTTGTCCAAACTCATCAATGTATCTTAACTAGTGGATCCACTAGGGGCCGCCGACGCGAGGCTG
GATGGCCTTCCCCATTATGATTCTTCTCGCTTCCGGCGGCATCGGGATGCCCGCGTTGCAGGCCATGCTG
TCCAGGCAGGTAGATGACGACCATCAGGGACAGCTTCAAGGATCGCTCGCGGCTCTTACCAGCCTAACTT
CGATCATTGGACCGCTGATCGTCACGGCGATTTATGCCGCCTCGGCGAGCACATGGAACGGGTTGGCATG
GATTGTAGGCGCCGCCCTATACCTTGTCTGCCTCCCCGCGTTGCGTCGCGGTGCATGGAGCCGGGCCACC
TCGACCTGAATGGAAGCCGGCGGCACCTCGCTAACGGATTCACCACTCCAAGAATTGGAGCCAATCAATT
CTTGCGGAGAACTGTGAATGCGCAAACCAACCCTTGGCAGAACATATCCATCGCGTCCGCCATCTCCAGC
AGCCGCACGCGGCGCATCTCGGGCAGCGTTGGGTCCTGGCCACGGGTGCGCATGATCGTGCTCCTGTCGT
TGAGGACCCGGCTAGGCTGGCGGGGTTGCCTTACTGGTTAGCAGAATGAATCACCGATACGCGAGCGAAC
GTGAAGCGACTGCTGCTGCAAAACGTCTGCGACCTGAGCAACAACATGAATGGTCTTCGGTTTCCGTGTT
TCGTAAAGTCTGGAAACGCGGAAGTCAGCGCTCTTCCGCTTCCTCGCTCACTGACTCGCTGCGCTCGGTC
GTTCGGCTGCGGCGAGCGGTATCAGCTCACTCAAAGGCGGTAATACGGTTATCCACAGAATCAGGGGATA
ACGCAGGAAAGAACATGTGAGCAAAAGGCCAGCAAAAGGCCAGGAACCGTAAAAAGGCCGCGTTGCTGGC
GTTTTTCCATAGGCTCCGCCCCCCTGACGAGCATCACAAAAATCGACGCTCAAGTCAGAGGTGGCGAAAC
CCGACAGGACTATAAAGATACCAGGCGTTTCCCCCTGGAAGCTCCCTCGTGCGCTCTCCTGTTCCGACCC
TGCCGCTTACCGGATACCTGTCCGCCTTTCTCCCTTCGGGAAGCGTGGCGCTTTCTCATAGCTCACGCTG
TAGGTATCTCAGTTCGGTGTAGGTCGTTCGCTCCAAGCTGGGCTGTGTGCACGAACCCCCCGTTCAGCCC
GACCGCTGCGCCTTATCCGGTAACTATCGTCTTGAGTCCAACCCGGTAAGACACGACTTATCGCCACTGG
CAGCAGCCACTGGTAACAGGATTAGCAGAGCGAGGTATGTAGGCGGTGCTACAGAGTTCTTGAAGTGGTG
GCCTAACTACGGCTACACTAGAAGGACAGTATTTGGTATCTGCGCTCTGCTGAAGCCAGTTACCTTCGGA
AAAAGAGTTGGTAGCTCTTGATCCGGCAAACAAACCACCGCTGGTAGCGGTGGTTTTTTTGTTTGCAAGC
AGCAGATTACGCGCAGAAAAAAAGGATCTCAAGAAGATCCTTTGATCTTTTCTACGGGGTCTGACGCTCA
GTGGAACGAAAACTCACGTTAAGGGATTTTGGTCATGAGATTATCAAAAAGGATCTTCACCTAGATCCTT
TTAAATTAAAAATGAAGTTTTAAATCAATCTAAAGTATATATGAGTAAACTTGGTCTGACAGTTACCAAT
GCTTAATCAGTGAGGCACCTATCTCAGCGATCTGTCTATTTCGTTCATCCATAGTTGCCTGACTCCCCGT
CGTGTAGATAACTACGATACGGGAGGGCTTACCATCTGGCCCCAGTGCTGCAATGATACCGCGAGACCCA
CGCTCACCGGCTCCAGATTTATCAGCAATAAACCAGCCAGCCGGAAGGGCCGAGCGCAGAAGTGGTCCTG
CAACTTTATCCGCCTCCATCCAGTCTATTAATTGTTGCCGGGAAGCTAGAGTAAGTAGTTCGCCAGTTAA
TAGTTTGCGCAACGTTGTTGCCATTGCTGCAGGCATCGTGGTGTCACGCTCGTCGTTTGGTATGGCTTCA
TTCAGCTCCGGTTCCCAACGATCAAGGCGAGTTACATGATCCCCCATGTTGTGCAAAAAAGCGGTTAGCT
CCTTCGGTCCTCCGATCGTTGTCAGAAGTAAGTTGGCCGCAGTGTTATCACTCATGGTTATGGCAGCACT
GCATAATTCTCTTACTGTCATGCCATCCGTAAGATGCTTTTCTGTGACTGGTGAGTACTCAACCAAGTCA
TTCTGAGAATAGTGTATGCGGCGACCGAGTTGCTCTTGCCCGGCGTCAACACGGGATAATACCGCGCCAC
ATAGCAGAACTTTAAAAGTGCTCATCATTGGAAAACGTTCTTCGGGGCGAAAACTCTCAAGGATCTTACC
GCTGTTGAGATCCAGTTCGATGTAACCCACTCGTGCACCCAACTGATCTTCAGCATCTTTTACTTTCACC
AGCGTTTCTGGGTGAGCAAAAACAGGAAGGCAAAATGCCGCAAAAAAGGGAATAAGGGCGACACGGAAAT
GTTGAATACTCATACTCTTCCTTTTTCAATATTATTGAAGCATTTATCAGGGTTATTGTCTCATGAGCGG
ATACATATTTGAATGTATTTAGAAAAATAAACAAATAGGGGTTCCGCGCACATTTCCCCGAAAAGTGCCA
CCTGACGTCTAAGAAACCATTATTATCATGACATTAACCTATAAAAATAGGCGTATCACGAGGCCCTTTC
GTCTTCAAGAACTCACATTTGTACGAATTTTTTTTTTATCAAAAGTTCGAGTTTTTCACCAATTTCCTCA
TCAACCGAGCAAGGCAAACGGCTTTGAATAATATGGTGTTATATATACATATATCAAATCGCTGCTGACT
GCGTGATTGATGGCCCCAAGATTACATATTATCGAATCAGGATTCAGAAGGAGATCAATGTCAAATGCGG
ACAGGAACATGAAAGACGCCTGTTATGCGCAATTAAAAATTTGGGTTTAATTGCTGTGGAAACTGTTGTT
GGCGGCATCTTAAGTTCCTGTTTAACAACATCAACTACTTATGTACGTAGAAGCGTTTAAGCCATTTGCA
TACAGATGAGAACTGGCTTTTGTGCTAATCAGTCAAGATGACTCCGATGATGATGACTCATTACCTGACC
AGTTTTCGCTGCTTTCTTTTCAACAACTACTTGTATATGTATTGTATCCAATAGCAATACATTGAATTTC
CATGGTCTAGTCACGTATTATCATTTAATTGACACCAAGTCGTGTTATTGTTGAGCTATCGAGTTCAGCT
CAAACATTTCTTATTCCCATGAATAAGCCGGCAAAAATATGCAATCTATGAAAGTTAATATAAGCAAACC
TTACTTTGACTCAATACCAATGCACTTTGTGTCGATAGGTTCACGCAATTGAGGCGATTATTCCGATAAC
CCAAGCGATTGACTGTTCCCGTTTCGATTCCAATTGAAATTTGGAAATGTACAATAGTTTTGCTATATGC
TGTCAAGTACGCTCTTATCTTCTCTGGGTTTTCTTCAGAGTTTCGAAACGCTTCTTCTTTTTTTTGTTTT
TTTTTTTTTGGAATCTCGTATTTTGGAAGGGGCTCCCCTCTGGAATTTGTTACACTGTCGTTATCATTGC
GAACAAGCGGCCCGAAGCTATCAGCGACTTTAACATTTACAATGCACTTTTTTACGACCAATTAAATGTA
CATTTTCCTTTCTTCGCCCGTTGATAAGCGAACGCGATGTGGCGCAGGCAATGTGTTGCTCTTGCGACAC
AAACGCAATCAAAATGGATTCAATTTCGCTTTTTCCCAGTGAAACGAAGAACGAACCGACCATCATGATA
TGCTCCTCTGCATGTTGCGTATTGAATCAATGACAATTTCAATTAAGCCGCCCGTTCGTCATGCGTTTTC
GTGCGCTTCGAAATGCTGATAACGCTGCTGTCCTCCAACTGCTTTGCATGTGGACACAATTCCATTTATT
TAATTCTTTTATTTGGATCGGTTAAATTAAAAAGCGCCTTGTTACGCATTTAACGTTGTTTCCGGTGCGT
GGTGGTTTCATGCTTCTGGGAACGGCAAATGGGTTTAGGATTGGGAACCCCTCATCATCTGTTGGAATAT
ACTATTCAACCTACAAAAGTAACGTTAAACAACACTACTTTATATTTGATATGAATGGCCACACCTTTTA
TGCCATAAAACATATTGTAAGAGAATACCACTCTTTTTATTCCTTCTTTCCTTCTTGTACGTTTTTTGCT
GTAAGTAGGTCGTGGTGCTGGTGTTGCAGTTGAAATAACTTAAAATATAAATCATAAAACTCAAACATAA
ACTTGACTATTTATTTATTTATTAAGAAAGGAAATATAAATTATAAATTACAACAGGTTATGGACCTGCA
GCCAAGCTTGGCGCTCGTCCGGGGGCAATGAGATATGAAAAAGCCTGAACTCACCGCGACGTCTGTCGAG
AAGTTTCTGATCGAAAAGTTCGACAGCGTCTCCGACCTGATGCAGCTCTCGGAGGGCGAAGAATCTCGTG
CTTTCAGCTTCGATGTAGGAGGGCGTGGATATGTCCTGCGGGTAAATAGCTGCGCCGATGGTTTCTACAA
AGATCGTTATGTTTATCGGCACTTTGCATCGGCCGCGCTCCCGATTCCGGAAGTGCTTGACATTGGGGAA
TTCAGCGAGAGCCTGACCTATTGCATCTCCCGCCGTGCACAGGGTGTCACGTTGCAAGACCTGCCTGAAA
CCGAACTGCCCGCTGTTCTGCAGCCGGTCGCGGAGGCCATGGATGCGATCGCTGCGGCCGATCTTAGCCA
GACGAGCGGGTTCGGCCCATTCGGACCGCAAGGAATCGGTCAATACACTACATGGCGTGATTTCATATGC
GCGATTGCTGATCCCCATGTGTATCACTGGCAAACTGTGATGGACGACACCGTCAGTGCGTCCGTCGCGC
AGGCTCTCGATGAGCTGATGCTTTGGGCCGAGGACTGCCCCGAAGTCCGGCACCTCGTGCACGCGGATTT
CGGCTCCAACAATGTCCTGACGGACAATGGCCGCATAACAGCGGTCATTGACTGGAGCGAGGCGATGTTC
GGGGATTCCCAATACGAGGTCGCCAACATCTTCTTCTGGAGGCCGTGGTTGGCTTGTATGGAGCAGCAGA
CGCGCTACTTCGAGCGGAGGCATCCGGAGCTTGCAGGATCGCCGCGGCTCCGGGCGTATATGCTCCGCAT
TGGTCTTGACCAACTCTATCAGAGCTTGGTTGACGGCAATTTCGATGATGCAGCTTGGGCGCAGGGTCGA
TGCGACGCAATCGTCCGATCCGGAGCCGGGACTGTCGGGCGTACACAAATCGCCCGCAGAAGCGCGGCCG
TCTGGACCGATGGCTGTGTAGAAGTACTCGCCGATAGTGGAAACCGACGCCCCAGCACTCGTCCGAGGGC
AAAGGAATAGAGTAGATGCCGACCGAACAAGAGCTGATTTCGAGAACGCCTCAGCCAGCAACTCGCGCGA
GCCTAGCAAGGCAAATGCGAGAGAACGGCCTTACGCTTGGTGGCACAGTTCTCGTCCACAGTTCGCTAAG
CTCGCTCGGCTGGGTCGCGGGAGGGCCGGTCGCAGTGATTCAGGCCCTTCTGGATTGTGTTGGTCCCCAG
GGCACGATTGTCATGCCCACGCACTCGGGTGATCTGACTGATCCCGCAGATTGGAGATCGCCGCCCGTGC
CTGCCGATTGGGTGCAGATCTTTGTGAAGGAACCTTACTTCTGTGGTGTGACATAATTGGACAAACTACC
TACAGAGATTTAAAGCTCTAAGGTAAATATAAAATTTTTAAGTGTATAATGTGTTAAACTACTGATTCTA
ATTGTTTGTGTATTTTAGATTCCAACCTATGGAACTGATGAATGGGAGCAGTGGTGGAATGCCTTTAATG
AGGAAAACCTGTTTTGCTCAGAAGAAATGCCATCTAGTGATGATGAGGCTACTGCTGACTCTCAACATTC
TACTCCTCCAAAAAAGAAGAGAAAGGTAGAAGACCCCAAGGACTTTCCTTCAGAATTGCTAAGTTTTTTG
AGTCATGCTGTGTTTAGTAATAGAACTCTTGCTTGCTTTGCTATTTACACCACAAAGGAAAAAGCTGCAC
TGCTATACAAGAAAATTATGGAAAAATATTCTGTAACCTTTATAAGTAGGCATAACAGTTATAATCATAA
CATACTGTTTTTTCTTACTCCACACAGGCATAGAGTGTCTGCTATTAATAACTATGCTCAAAAATTGTGT
ACCTTTAGCTTTTTAATTTGTAAAGGGGTTAATAAGGAATATTTGATGTATAGTGCCTTGACTAGAGATC
ATAATCAGCCATACCACATTTGTAGAGGTTTTACTTGCTTTAAAAAACCTCCCACACCTCCCCCTGAACC
TGAAACATAAAATGAATGCAATTGTTGTTGTTAACTTGTTTATTGCAGCTTATAATGGTTACAAATAAAG
CAATAGCATCACAAATTTCACAAATAAAGCATTTTTTTCACTGCATTCTAGTTGTGGTTTGTCCAAACTC
ATCAATGTATCTTATCATGTCTGGATC
Features (pLannotate 1.2.2; 16 found; start..end, strand, type, name):
      1..427     +  promoter       MT promoter: Drosophila metallothionein promoter
    976..2051    +  CDS            luciferase (fragment): firefly luciferase synthetic luc2 version of the luciferase gene
   2782..2903    +  polyA_signal   SV40 poly(A) signal: SV40 polyadenylation signal
   2928..3229    +  CDS            TcR (fragment): tetracycline efflux protein; tet; confers resistance to tetracycline
   3471..3599    -  CDS            YPB1_ECOLX (fragment): Protein predicted: Swiss-Prot protein existence level 4. From Escherichia coli.
   3784..4372    -  rep_origin     ori: high-copy-number ColE1/pMB1/pBR322/pUC origin of replication
   4543..5403    -  CDS            AmpR: β-lactamase; bla; confers resistance to ampicillin, carbenicillin, and related antibiotics
   5404..5508    -  promoter       AmpR promoter: bla
   6990..7269    +  promoter       copia promoter: strong promoter from the Drosophila transposable element copia (Sinclair et al., 1986)
   7315..8340    +  CDS            HygR: aminoglycoside phosphotransferase from E. coli; aph(4)-Ia; confers resistance to hygromycin
   8358..8630    +  CDS            yokD (fragment): YOKD_BACSU - Experimental evidence at protein level: Swiss-Prot protein existence level 1. May contribute to antibiotic resistance. From Bacillus subtilis (strain 168).
   8627..8701    +  CDS            small t antigen (fragment): SV40 (simian virus 40) small t antigen
   8703..8768    +  intron         small t intron: SV40 (simian virus 40) small t antigen intron
   8898..8918    +  CDS            SV40 NLS: nuclear localization signal of SV40 (simian virus 40) large T antigen
   9237..9320    +  CDS            large T antigen (fragment): large T antigen from SV40 (simian virus 40)
   9343..9477    +  polyA_signal   SV40 poly(A) signal: SV40 polyadenylation signal
