[The description below was written by a language model from this plasmid's Addgene catalogue record and pLannotate feature annotations shown in this document.]
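Description:
Hy_pMT dati MCS circfirefly_1100 is a 9,477-bp insect expression plasmid built on the Hy_pMT dati MCS Exon backbone and designed to produce an 1100-nt circular RNA carrying firefly luciferase sequence in Drosophila cells. It is propagated in E. coli through a high-copy ColE1/pUC-type origin with ampicillin selection (AmpR under its bla promoter). For selection in fly cells it carries a hygromycin resistance cassette in which the copia transposon promoter drives HygR, followed by SV40 small t intron and early-region remnants and an SV40 poly(A) signal. Short annotated fragments of TcR and other bacterial open reading frames appear to be backbone remnants rather than functional parts.

The expression unit begins with the Drosophila metallothionein promoter, a metal-inducible promoter commonly switched on with copper, and ends with an SV40 poly(A) signal. Between them lies a roughly 1.1-kb fragment of the synthetic luc2 firefly luciferase gene, cloned between KpnI and XmaI sites that remain intact. Because only a fragment is present, the sequence seems to serve as exon filler of defined length rather than as an enzymatic reporter. Several hundred bases on either side of the fragment are unannotated. The backbone name suggests that these regions derive from the Drosophila dati gene and provide the flanking intronic sequences that promote backsplicing of the inserted exon, but the record does not describe them explicitly. The two feature tables describe the same 9,477-nt sequence with different start points.

The associated study examined length-dependent nuclear export of circular RNAs, so this plasmid likely serves as one of a size series of inducible circular RNA reporters for transient or stable expression in Drosophila cell lines.
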