Addgene plasmid #110117: Hy_pMT dati MCS circfirefly_1100
Purpose: Expresses a 1100-nt firefly luciferase circular RNA in Drosophila cells
Depositing lab: Jeremy Wilusz. Depositing organization: University of Pennsylvania. Publication: A length-dependent evolutionarily conserved pathway controls nuclear export of circular RNAs. Huang C, Liang D, Tatomer DC, Wilusz JE. Genes Dev. 2018 May 17. pii: gad.314856.118. doi: 10.1101/gad.314856.118. PubMed 29773557.
Backbone
  Vector backbone: Hy_pMT dati MCS Exon
  Total vector size (bp): 9477
  Vector type: Insect Expression
  Selectable markers: Hygromycin
Growth in bacteria
  Bacterial resistance: Ampicillin, 100 μg/mL
  Growth temperature: 37°C
  Growth strain: DH5alpha
  Copy number: Unknown
Gene/Insert
  Gene/Insert name: Firefly luciferase
  Promoter: Metallothionein Promoter (pMT)
  Cloning method: Restriction Enzyme; 5′ cloning site KpnI (not destroyed); 3′ cloning site XmaI (not destroyed)
  Sequencing primers: 5′ gccacacccactcttttaagaaatgat
Terms and licenses: Academic/Nonprofit Terms; Industry Terms: Not Available to Industry
How to cite: Hy_pMT dati MCS circfirefly_1100 was a gift from Jeremy Wilusz (Addgene plasmid # 110117 ; http://n2t.net/addgene:110117 ; RRID:Addgene_110117)
